Addgene plasmid #75258: pMSCV40-EF1a-hBCL10(1-185)-SO
Purpose: retroviral expression vector for expression of StrepOne-Tagged human BCL10 (AS 1-185)
Depositing lab: Ria Baumgrass. Depositing organization: Deutsches Rheuma-Forschungszentrum Berlin (DRFZ). Publication: Identification of Novel Nuclear Factor of Activated T Cells (NFAT)-Associated Proteins in T cells. Gabriel CH, Gross F, Karl M, Stephanowitz H, Hennig AF, Weber M, Gryzik S, Bachmann I, Hecklau K, Wienands J, Schuchhardt J, Herzel H, Radbruch A, Krause E, Baumgrass R. J Biol Chem. 2016 Sep 16. pii: jbc.M116.739326. 10.1074/jbc.M116.739326 PubMed 27637333.
Backbone
  Vector backbone: pMSCV-IRES-GFP (pMIG)
  Backbone size w/o insert (bp): 8400
  Total vector size (bp): 9019
  Modifications to backbone: Added EF1a promoter prior to insert, added SV40-ori
  Vector type: Mammalian Expression, Retroviral
  Selectable markers: GFP
Growth in bacteria
  Bacterial resistance: Ampicillin, 100 μg/mL
  Growth temperature: 37°C
  Growth strain: NEB Stable
  Copy number: Unknown
Gene/Insert
  Gene/Insert name: Bcl10 (alt names: BCL-10, CIPER; B-cell CLL/lymphoma 10)
  Species: H. sapiens (human)
  Insert size (bp): 650
  Mutation: AS 1-185 (w/o C-terminus)
  GenBank ID: 8915 (gene-id) NM_003921.4
  Entrez Gene: BCL10 (a.k.a. CARMEN, CIPER, CLAP, IMD37, c-E10, mE10)
  Promoter: pMSCV-LTRs, EF1a
  Tag / fusion protein: StrepOne Tag (C terminal on insert)
  Cloning method: Restriction Enzyme; 5′ cloning site swaI (not destroyed); 3′ cloning site NotI (not destroyed)
  Sequencing primers: 5′ TAATACGACTCACTATAGGG; 3′ AGCTTGATATCGAATTCCG
Terms and licenses: Academic/Nonprofit Terms; Industry Terms: Not Available to Industry
Depositor comments: EF1a promoter ensures enhanced transgene transcription in some cells, but significantly reduces virus titer. This may result in less transduced cells, which produce high amounts of transgene, though, and can be sorted via GFP.
How to cite: pMSCV40-EF1a-hBCL10(1-185)-SO was a gift from Ria Baumgrass (Addgene plasmid # 75258 ; http://n2t.net/addgene:75258 ; RRID:Addgene_75258)
