[The description below was written by a language model from this plasmid's Addgene catalogue record and pLannotate feature annotations shown in this document.]
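Description:
pMSCV40-EF1a-hBCL10(1-185)-SO is a 9,019 bp gammaretroviral expression plasmid built on the pMSCV-IRES-GFP (pMIG) backbone and used to deliver a tagged, truncated human BCL10 into mammalian cells. The proviral cassette is flanked by murine embryonic stem cell virus 5′ and 3′ LTRs. It carries the Ψ packaging signal and a truncated gag segment without a start codon, which together allow the transcript to be packaged into particles when viral proteins are supplied in trans. In bacteria the plasmid is maintained through a high-copy ColE1/pUC-type origin and ampicillin resistance. The backbone also contains non-functional remnants of lac, rop, bom, tetracycline-resistance and env sequences. According to the record an SV40 origin was added to the backbone. This corresponds to the annotated SV40 enhancer/early promoter region outside the LTRs, which would be expected to support episomal amplification in cells expressing large T antigen.

An internal human EF-1α promoter, inserted downstream of the packaging region, drives a bicistronic transcript. A T7 promoter lies just upstream of the insert. The first cistron encodes BCL10 residues 1–185, lacking the C-terminus, fused at its C-terminal end to a StrepOne tag, which is annotated as two Strep-Tag II repeats and allows capture on Strep-Tactin. An EMCV IRES then directs translation of EGFP, so transduced cells can be identified and sorted by fluorescence, since no drug marker is present. The depositor notes that the EF-1α promoter raises transgene expression in some cells but markedly lowers viral titre, giving fewer transduced cells that express at high levels. The associated study concerned identification of NFAT-associated proteins in T cells, which is consistent with use in affinity purification and interaction analysis.
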