Features (pLannotate 1.2.2; 29 found; start..end, strand, type, name):
     43..560     +  LTR            5' LTR: 5' long terminal repeat from murine embryonic stem cell virus
    624..965     +  misc_feature   MESV Ψ: packaging signal of murine embryonic stem cell virus
   1032..1448    +  CDS            gag (truncated): truncated Moloney murine leukemia virus (MMLV) gag gene lacking the start codon
   1483..2661    +  promoter       EF-1α promoter: strong constitutive promoter for human elongation factor EF-1α
   2705..2723    +  promoter       T7 promoter: promoter for bacteriophage T7 RNA polymerase
   2737..3291    +  CDS            BCL10 (fragment): BCL10_HUMAN - Also known as CIPER From Homo sapiens (Human).
   3298..3317    +  CDS            Strep-Tag II (fragment): peptide that binds Strep-Tactin®, an engineered form of streptavidin
   3358..3380    +  CDS            Strep-Tag II (fragment): peptide that binds Strep-Tactin®, an engineered form of streptavidin
   3396..3434    -  misc_feature   MCS (fragment): pBluescript multiple cloning site
   3459..3498    -  misc_feature   MCS (fragment): pBluescript multiple cloning site
   3600..4062    +  misc_feature   IRES: internal ribosome entry site (IRES) of the encephalomyocarditis virus (EMCV)
   4076..4792    +  CDS            EGFP: EGFP is a basic (constitutively fluorescent) green fluorescent protein published in 1996, derived from Aequorea victoria. It is reported to be a rapidly-maturing weak dimer with moderate acid sensitivity.
   4796..4819    -  misc_feature   MCS (fragment): pBluescript multiple cloning site
   4886..5401    +  LTR            3' LTR: 3' long terminal repeat from murine embryonic stem cell virus
   5594..5610    -  protein_bind   lac operator: The lac repressor binds to the lac operator to inhibit transcription in E. coli. This inhibition can be relieved by adding lactose or isopropyl-β-D-thiogalactopyranoside (IPTG). lac repressor encoded by lacI
   5618..5648    -  promoter       lac promoter: promoter for the E. coli lac operon
   5663..5684    -  protein_bind   CAP binding site: CAP binding activates transcription in the presence of cAMP. E. coli catabolite activator protein
   5697..5789    -  CDS            lacI (fragment): lac repressor; lacI; The lac repressor binds to the lac operator to inhibit transcription in E. coli. This inhibition can be relieved by adding lactose or isopropyl-β-D-thiogalactopyranoside (IPTG).
   5972..6560    -  rep_origin     ori: high-copy-number ColE1/pMB1/pBR322/pUC origin of replication
   6731..7591    -  CDS            AmpR: β-lactamase; bla; confers resistance to ampicillin, carbenicillin, and related antibiotics
   7592..7696    -  promoter       AmpR promoter: bla
   7791..7826    +  CDS            rop (fragment): Rop protein, which maintains plasmids at low copy number; rop
   7928..7980    +  misc_feature   bom (fragment): basis of mobility region from pBR322
   7989..8318    +  promoter       SV40 promoter: SV40 enhancer and early promoter
   8366..8413    +  promoter       EM7 promoter: synthetic bacterial promoter&nbsp
   8424..8479    +  misc_feature   bom (fragment): basis of mobility region from pBR322
   8485..8639    -  CDS            lacZα (fragment): LacZα fragment of β-galactosidase; lacZ fragment
   8647..8922    -  CDS            TcR (fragment): tetracycline efflux protein; tet; confers resistance to tetracycline
   8920..1       +  CDS            env (fragment) (across the origin): murine leukemia virus gPr80 envelope polyprotein precursor; env; proteolytically cleaved into gp70SU and p15TM subunits
>Addgene plasmid #75258 | pMSCV40-EF1a-hBCL10(1-185)-SO | depositor full sequence | sequence record 142315 | pMSCV40-EF1a-hBCL10(1-185)-SO sequence 9019 bps
GATAAAATAAAAGATTTTATTTAGTCTCCAGAAAAAGGGGGGAATGAAAGACCCCACCTGTAGGTTTGGC
AAGCTAGCTTAAGTAACGCCATTTTGCAAGGCATGGAAAATACATAACTGAGAATAGAGAAGTTCAGATC
AAGGTTAGGAACAGAGAGACAGCAGAATATGGGCCAAACAGGATATCTGTGGTAAGCAGTTCCTGCCCCG
GCTCAGGGCCAAGAACAGATGGTCCCCAGATGCGGTCCCGCCCTCAGCAGTTTCTAGAGAACCATCAGAT
GTTTCCAGGGTGCCCCAAGGACCTGAAAATGACCCTGTGCCTTATTTGAACTAACCAATCAGTTCGCTTC
TCGCTTCTGTTCGCGCGCTTCTGCTCCCCGAGCTCAATAAAAGAGCCCACAACCCCTCACTCGGCGCGCC
AGTCCTCCGATAGACTGCGTCGCCCGGGTACCCGTATTCCCAATAAAGCCTCTTGCTGTTTGCATCCGAA
TCGTGGACTCGCTGATCCTTGGGAGGGTCTCCTCAGATTGATTGACTGCCCACCTCGGGGGTCTTTCATT
TGGAGGTTCCACCGAGATTTGGAGACCCCTGCCTAGGGACCACCGACCCCCCCGCCGGGAGGTAAGCTGG
CCAGCGGTCGTTTCGTGTCTGTCTCTGTCTTTGTGCGTGTTTGTGCCGGCATCTAATGTTTGCGCCTGCG
TCTGTACTAGTTAGCTAACTAGCTCTGTATCTGGCGGACCCGTGGTGGAACTGACGAGTTCTGAACACCC
GGCCGCAACCCTGGGAGACGTCCCAGGGACTTTGGGGGCCGTTTTTGTGGCCCGACCTGAGGAAGGGAGT
CGATGTGGAATCCGACCCCGTCAGGATATGTGGTTCTGGTAGGAGACGAGAACCTAAAACAGTTCCCGCC
TCCGTCTGAATTTTTGCTTTCGGTTTGGAACCGAAGCCGCGCGTCTTGTCTGCTGCAGCGCTGCAGCATC
GTTCTGTGTTGTCTCTGTCTGACTGTGTTTCTGTATTTGTCTGAAAATTAGGGCCAGACTGTTACCACTC
CCTTAAGTTTGACCTTAGGTCACTGGAAAGATGTCGAGCGGATCGCTCACAACCAGTCGGTAGATGTCAA
GAAGAGACGTTGGGTTACCTTCTGCTCTGCAGAATGGCCAACCTTTAACGTCGGATGGCCGCGAGACGGC
ACCTTTAACCGAGACCTCATCACCCAGGTTAAGATCAAGGTCTTTTCACCTGGCCCGCATGGACACCCAG
ACCAGGTCCCCTACATCGTGACCTGGGAAGCCTTGGCTTTTGACCCCCCTCCCTGGGTCAAGCCCTTTGT
ACACCCTAAGCCTCCGCCTCCTCTTCCTCCATCCGCCCCGTCTCTCCCCCTTGAACCTCCTCGTTCGACC
CCGCCTCGATCCTCCCTTTATCCAGCCCTCACTCCTTCTCTAGGCGCCGGAATTAGATCCGGTCTTGAAA
GGAGTGGGAATTGGCTCCGGTGCCCGTCAGTGGGCAGAGCGCACATCGCCCACAGTCCCCGAGAAGTTGG
GGGGAGGGGTCGGCAATTGAACCGGTGCCTAGAGAAGGTGGCGCGGGGTAAACTGGGAAAGTGATGTCGT
GTACTGGCTCCGCCTTTTTCCCGAGGGTGGGGGAGAACCGTATATAAGTGCAGTAGTCGCCGTGAACGTT
CTTTTTCGCAACGGGTTTGCCGCCAGAACACAGGTAAGTGCCGTGTGTGGTTCCCGCGGGCCTGGCCTCT
TTACGGGTTATGGCCCTTGCGTGCCTTGAATTACTTCCACCTGGCTGCAGTACGTGATTCTTGATCCCGA
GCTTCGGGTTGGAAGTGGGTGGGAGAGTTCGAGGCCTTGCGCTTAAGGAGCCCCTTCGCCTCGTGCTTGA
GTTGAGGCCTGGCCTGGGCGCTGGGGCCGCCGCGTGCGAATCTGGTGGCACCTTCGCGCCTGTCTCGCTG
CTTTCGATAAGTCTCTAGCCATTTAAAATTTTTGATGACCTGCTGCGACGCTTTTTTTCTGGCAAGATAG
TCTTGTAAATGCGGGCCAAGATCTGCACACTGGTATTTCGGTTTTTGGGGCCGCGGGCGGCGACGGGGCC
CGTGCGTCCCAGCGCACATGTTCGGCGAGGCGGGGCCTGCGAGCGCGGCCACCGAGAATCGGACGGGGGT
AGTCTCAAGCTGGCCGGCCTGCTCTGGTGCCTGGCCTCGCGCCGCCGTGTATCGCCCCGCCCTGGGCGGC
AAGGCTGGCCCGGTCGGCACCAGTTGCGTGAGCGGAAAGATGGCCGCTTCCCGGCCCTGCTGCAGGGAGC
TCAAAATGGAGGACGCGGCGCTCGGGAGAGCGGGCGGGTGAGTCACCCACACAAAGGAAAAGGGCCTTTC
CGTCCTCAGCCGTCGCTTCATGTGACTCCACGGAGTACCGGGCGCCGTCCAGGCACCTCGATTAGTTCTC
GAGCTTTTGGAGTACGTCGTCTTTAGGTTGGGGGGAGGGGTTTTATGCGATGGAGTTTCCCCACACTGAG
TGGGTGGAGACTGAAGTTAGGCCAGCTTGGCACTTGATGTAATTCTCCTTGGAATTTGCCCTTTTTGAGT
TTGGATCTTGGTTCATTCTCAAGCCTCAGACAGTGGTTCAAAGTTTTTTTCTTCCATTTCAGGTGTCGTG
AGGAATTTCGACATTTAAATCACTGCTTACTGGCTTATCGAAATTAATACGACTCACTATAGGGTCTAGA
CCCACAATGGAGCCCACCGCACCGTCCCTCACCGAGGAGGACCTCACTGAAGTGAAGAAGGACGCCTTAG
AAAATTTACGTGTATACCTGTGTGAGAAAATCATAGCTGAGAGACATTTTGATCATCTACGTGCAAAAAA
AATACTCAGTAGAGAAGACACTGAAGAAATTTCTTGTCGAACATCAAGTAGAAAAAGGGCTGGAAAATTG
TTAGACTACTTACAGGAAAACCCAAAAGGTCTGGACACCCTTGTTGAATCTATTCGGCGAGAAAAAACAC
AGAACTTCCTGATACAGAAGATTACAGATGAAGTGCTGAAACTTAGAAATATAAAACTAGAACATCTGAA
AGGACTAAAATGTAGCAGTTGTGAACCTTTTCCAGATGGAGCCACGAACAACCTCTCCAGATCAAATTCA
GATGAGAGTAATTTCTCTGAAAAACTGAGGGCATCCACTGTCATGTACCATCCAGAAGGAGAATCCAGCA
CGACGCCCTTTTTTTCTACTAATTCTTCTCTGAATTTGCCTGTTCTAGAAGTAGGCAGAACTGAAAATAC
CAGCGCTTGGAGCCACCCGCAGTTCGAGAAAGGTGGAGGTTCCGGAGGTGGATCGGGAGGTGGATCGTGG
AGCCACCCGCAGTTCGAAAAATAATAAGCTTGCGGTCGAGGTCGACGGTATCGATAAGCTTGATATCGAA
TTCCGGCGGCCGCGGACCGGTTAATTAACTCGAGGTCGACGGTATCGATAAGCTTGATATCGAATTCCGC
CCCCCCCCCTAACGTTACTGGCCGAAGCCGCTTGGAATAAGGCCGGTGTGCGTTTGTCTATATGTTATTT
TCCACCATATTGCCGTCTTTTGGCAATGTGAGGGCCCGGAAACCTGGCCCTGTCTTCTTGACGAGCATTC
CTAGGGGTCTTTCCCCTCTCGCCAAAGGAATGCAAGGTCTGTTGAATGTCGTGAAGGAAGCAGTTCCTCT
GGAAGCTTCTTGAAGACAAACAACGTCTGTAGCGACCCTTTGCAGGCAGCGGAACCCCCCACCTGGCGAC
AGGTGCCTCTGCGGCCAAAAGCCACGTGTATAAGATACACCTGCAAAGGCGGCACAACCCCAGTGCCACG
TTGTGAGTTGGATAGTTGTGGAAAGAGTCAAATGGCTCTCCTCAAGCGTATTCAACAAGGGGCTGAAGGA
TGCCCAGAAGGTACCCCATTGTATGGGATCTGATCTGGGGCCTCGGTGCACATGCTTTACATGTGTTTAG
TCGAGGTTAAAAAAACGTCTAGGCCCCCCGAACCACGGGGACGTGGTTTTCCTTTGAAAAACACGATGAT
AATATGGCCACAACCATGGTGAGCAAGGGCGAGGAGCTGTTCACCGGGGTGGTGCCCATCCTGGTCGAGC
TGGACGGCGACGTAAACGGCCACAAGTTCAGCGTGTCTGGCGAGGGCGAGGGCGATGCCACCTACGGCAA
GCTGACCCTGAAGTTCATCTGCACCACCGGCAAGCTGCCCGTGCCCTGGCCCACCCTCGTGACCACCCTG
ACCTACGGCGTGCAGTGCTTCAGCCGCTACCCCGACCACATGAAGCAGCACGACTTCTTCAAGTCCGCCA
TGCCCGAAGGCTACGTCCAGGAGCGCACCATCTTCTTCAAGGACGACGGCAACTACAAGACCCGCGCCGA
GGTGAAGTTCGAGGGCGACACCCTGGTGAACCGCATCGAGCTGAAGGGCATCGACTTCAAGGAGGACGGC
AACATCCTGGGGCACAAGCTGGAGTACAACTACAACAGCCACAACGTCTATATCATGGCCGACAAGCAGA
AGAACGGCATCAAGGTGAACTTCAAGATCCGCCACAACATCGAGGACGGCAGCGTGCAGCTCGCCGACCA
CTACCAGCAGAACACCCCCATCGGCGACGGCCCCGTGCTGCTGCCCGACAACCACTACCTGAGCACCCAG
TCCGCCCTGAGCAAAGACCCCAACGAGAAGCGCGATCACATGGTCCTGCTGGAGTTCGTGACCGCCGCCG
GGATCACTCTCGGCATGGACGAGCTGTACAAGTAAGAATTCCTGCAGCCCGGGGGATCCGTCGACCTGCA
GCCAAGCTTATCGATAAAATAAAAGATTTTATTTAGTCTCCAGAAAAAGGGGGGAATGAAAGACCCCACC
TGTAGGTTTGGCAAGCTAGCTTAATTAACGCCATTTTGCAAGGCATGGAAAATACATAACTGAGAATAGA
GAAGTTCAGATCAAGGTTAGGAACAGAGAGACAGCAGAATATGGGCCAAACAGGATATCTGTGGTAAGCA
GTTCCTGCCCCGGCTCAGGGCCAAGAACAGATGGTCCCCAGATGCGGTCCCGCCCTCAGCAGTTTCTAGA
GAACCATCAGATGTTTCCAGGGTGCCCCAAGGACCTGAAAATGACCCTGTGCCTTATTTGAACTAACCAA
TCAGTTCGCTTCTCGCTTCTGTTCGCGCGCTTCTGCTCCCCGAGCTCAATAAAAGAGCCCACAACCCCTC
ACTCGGCGCGCCAGTCCTCCGATAGACTGCGTCGCCCGGGTACCCGTGTATCCAATAAACCCTCTTGCAG
TTGCATCCGACTTGTGGTCTCGCTGTTCCTTGGGAGGGTCTCCTCTGAGTGATTGACTACCCGTCAGCGG
GGGTCTTTCATGGGTAACAGTTTCTTGAAGTTGGAGAACAACATTCTGAGGGTAGGAGTCGAATATTAAG
TAATCCTGACTCAATTAGCCACTGTTTTGAATCCACATACTCCAATACTCCTGAAATAGTTCATTATGGA
CAGCGCAGAAGAGCTGGGGAGAATTAATTCGTAATCATGGTCATAGCTGTTTCCTGTGTGAAATTGTTAT
CCGCTCACAATTCCACACAACATACGAGCCGGAAGCATAAAGTGTAAAGCCTGGGGTGCCTAATGAGTGA
GCTAACTCACATTAATTGCGTTGCGCTCACTGCCCGCTTTCCAGTCGGGAAACCTGTCGTGCCAGCTGCA
TTAATGAATCGGCCAACGCGCGGGGAGAGGCGGTTTGCGTATTGGGCGCTCTTCCGCTTCCTCGCTCACT
GACTCGCTGCGCTCGGTCGTTCGGCTGCGGCGAGCGGTATCAGCTCACTCAAAGGCGGTAATACGGTTAT
CCACAGAATCAGGGGATAACGCAGGAAAGAACATGTGAGCAAAAGGCCAGCAAAAGGCCAGGAACCGTAA
AAAGGCCGCGTTGCTGGCGTTTTTCCATAGGCTCCGCCCCCCTGACGAGCATCACAAAAATCGACGCTCA
AGTCAGAGGTGGCGAAACCCGACAGGACTATAAAGATACCAGGCGTTTCCCCCTGGAAGCTCCCTCGTGC
GCTCTCCTGTTCCGACCCTGCCGCTTACCGGATACCTGTCCGCCTTTCTCCCTTCGGGAAGCGTGGCGCT
TTCTCATAGCTCACGCTGTAGGTATCTCAGTTCGGTGTAGGTCGTTCGCTCCAAGCTGGGCTGTGTGCAC
GAACCCCCCGTTCAGCCCGACCGCTGCGCCTTATCCGGTAACTATCGTCTTGAGTCCAACCCGGTAAGAC
ACGACTTATCGCCACTGGCAGCAGCCACTGGTAACAGGATTAGCAGAGCGAGGTATGTAGGCGGTGCTAC
AGAGTTCTTGAAGTGGTGGCCTAACTACGGCTACACTAGAAGGACAGTATTTGGTATCTGCGCTCTGCTG
AAGCCAGTTACCTTCGGAAAAAGAGTTGGTAGCTCTTGATCCGGCAAACAAACCACCGCTGGTAGCGGTG
GTTTTTTTGTTTGCAAGCAGCAGATTACGCGCAGAAAAAAAGGATCTCAAGAAGATCCTTTGATCTTTTC
TACGGGGTCTGACGCTCAGTGGAACGAAAACTCACGTTAAGGGATTTTGGTCATGAGATTATCAAAAAGG
ATCTTCACCTAGATCCTTTTAAATTAAAAATGAAGTTTTAAATCAATCTAAAGTATATATGAGTAAACTT
GGTCTGACAGTTACCAATGCTTAATCAGTGAGGCACCTATCTCAGCGATCTGTCTATTTCGTTCATCCAT
AGTTGCCTGACTCCCCGTCGTGTAGATAACTACGATACGGGAGGGCTTACCATCTGGCCCCAGTGCTGCA
ATGATACCGCGAGACCCACGCTCACCGGCTCCAGATTTATCAGCAATAAACCAGCCAGCCGGAAGGGCCG
AGCGCAGAAGTGGTCCTGCAACTTTATCCGCCTCCATCCAGTCTATTAATTGTTGCCGGGAAGCTAGAGT
AAGTAGTTCGCCAGTTAATAGTTTGCGCAACGTTGTTGCCATTGCTACAGGCATCGTGGTGTCACGCTCG
TCGTTTGGTATGGCTTCATTCAGCTCCGGTTCCCAACGATCAAGGCGAGTTACATGATCCCCCATGTTGT
GCAAAAAAGCGGTTAGCTCCTTCGGTCCTCCGATCGTTGTCAGAAGTAAGTTGGCCGCAGTGTTATCACT
CATGGTTATGGCAGCACTGCATAATTCTCTTACTGTCATGCCATCCGTAAGATGCTTTTCTGTGACTGGT
GAGTACTCAACCAAGTCATTCTGAGAATAGTGTATGCGGCGACCGAGTTGCTCTTGCCCGGCGTCAATAC
GGGATAATACCGCGCCACATAGCAGAACTTTAAAAGTGCTCATCATTGGAAAACGTTCTTCGGGGCGAAA
ACTCTCAAGGATCTTACCGCTGTTGAGATCCAGTTCGATGTAACCCACTCGTGCACCCAACTGATCTTCA
GCATCTTTTACTTTCACCAGCGTTTCTGGGTGAGCAAAAACAGGAAGGCAAAATGCCGCAAAAAAGGGAA
TAAGGGCGACACGGAAATGTTGAATACTCATACTCTTCCTTTTTCAATATTATTGAAGCATTTATCAGGG
TTATTGTCTCATGAGCGGATACATATTTGAATGTATTTAGAAAAATAAACAAATAGGGGTTCCGCGCACA
TTTCCCCGAAAAGTGCCACCTGACGTCTAAGAAACCATTATTATCATGACATTAACCTATAAAAATAGGC
GTATCACGAGGCCCTTTCGTCTCGCGCGTTTCGGTGATGACGGTGAAAACCTCTGACACATGCAGCTCCC
GGAGACGGTCACAGCTTGTCTGTAAGCGGATGCCGGGAGCAGACAAGCCCGTCAGGGCGCGTCAGCGGGT
GTTGGCGGGTGTCGGGGCTGGCTTAACTATGCGGCATCAGAGCAGATTGTACTGAGAGTGCACCATATGC
TGTGGAATGTGTGTCAGTTAGGGTGTGGAAAGTCCCCAGGCTCCCCAGCAGGCAGAAGTATGCAAAGCAT
GCATCTCAATTAGTCAGCAACCAGGTGTGGAAAGTCCCCAGGCTCCCCAGCAGGCAGAAGTATGCAAAGC
ATGCATCTCAATTAGTCAGCAACCATAGTCCCGCCCCTAACTCCGCCCATCCCGCCCCTAACTCCGCCCA
GTTCCGCCCATTCTCCGCCCCATGGCTGACTAATTTTTTTTATTTATGCAGAGGCCGAGGCCGCCTCTGC
CTCTGAGCTATTCCAGAAGTAGTGAGGAGGCTTTTTTGGAGGCCTAGGCTTTTGCAAAAAGCTCCCGGGA
GCTTGTATATCCATTTTCGGATCTGATCAGCACGTGTTGACAATTAATCATCGGCATAGTATATCGGCAT
AGTATAATACGACAAGGTGAGGAACCATATGCGGTGTGAAATACCGCACAGATGCGTAAGGAGAAAATAC
CGCATCAGGCGCCATTCGCCATTCAGGCTGCGCAACTGTTGGGAAGGGCGATCGGTGCGGGCCTCTTCGC
TATTACGCCAGCTGGCGAAAGGGGGATGTGCTGCAAGGCGATTAAGTTGGGTAACGCCAGGGTTTTCCCA
GTCACGACGTTGTAAAACGACGGCCAGTGCCAAGCTCGCTCTCCCTTATGCGACTCCTGCATTAGGAAGC
AGCCCAGTAGTAGGTTGAGGCCGTTGAGCACCGCCGCCGCAAGGAATGGTGCATGCAAGGAGATGGCGCC
CAACAGTCCCCCGGCCACGGGGCCTGCCACCATACCCACGCCGAAACAAGCGCTCATGAGCCCGAAGTGG
CGAGCCCGATCTTCCCCATCGGTGATGTCGGCGATATAGGCGCCAGCAACCGCACCTGTGGCGCCGGTGA
TGCCGGCCACGATGCGTCCGGCGTAGAGGATCGATTAGTCCAATTTGTTAAAGACAGGATATCAGTGGTC
CAGGCTCTAGTTTTGACTCAACAATATCACCAGCTGAAGCCTATAGAGTACGAGCCATA
