>Addgene plasmid #75258 | pMSCV40-EF1a-hBCL10(1-185)-SO | addgene partial sequence | sequence record 147122 | IRES-R 5'-CCTCACATTGCCAAAAGACG-3'
GCACACCGGCCTTATTCCAAGCGGCTTCGGCCAGTAACGTTAGGGGGGGGGGCGGAATTCGATATCAAGC
TTATCGATACCGTCGACCTCGAGTTAATTAACCGGTCCGCGGCCGCCGGAATTCGATATCAAGCTTATCG
ATACCGTCGACCTCGACCGCAAGCTTATTATTTTTCGAACTGCGGGTGGCTCCACGATCCACCTCCCGAT
CCACCTCCGGAACCTCCACCTTTCTCGAACTGCGGGTGGCTCCAAGCGCTGGTATTTTCAGTTCTGCCTA
CTTCTAGAACAGGCAAATTCAGAGAAGAATTAGTAGAAAAAAAGGGCGTCGTGCTGGATTCTCCTTCTGG
ATGGTACATGACAGTGGATGCCCTCAGTTTTTCAGAGAAATTACTCTCATCTGAATTTGATCTGGAGAGG
TTGTTCGTGGCTCCATCTGGAAAAGGTTCACAACTGCTACATTTTAGTCCTTTCAGATGTTCTAGTTTTA
TATTTCTAAGTTTCAGCACTTCATCTGTAATCTTCTGTATCAGGAAGTTCTGTGTTTTTTCTCGCCGAAT
AGATTCAACAAGGGTGTCCAGACCTTTTGGGTTTTCCTGTAAGTAGTCTAACAATTTTCCAGCCCTTTTT
CTACTTGATGTTCGACAAGAA
