>Addgene plasmid #75258 | pMSCV40-EF1a-hBCL10(1-185)-SO | addgene partial sequence | sequence record 147123 | EF1a-F 5'-TCAAGCCTCAGACAGTGGTTC-3'
ATTTCGACATTTAAATCACTGCTTACTGGCTTATCGAAATTAATACGACTCACTATAGGGTCTAGACCCA
CAATGGAGCCCACCGCACCGTCCCTCACCGAGGAGGACCTCACTGAAGTGAAGAAGGACGCCTTAGAAAA
TTTACGTGTATACCTGTGTGAGAAAATCATAGCTGAGAGACATTTTGATCATCTACGTGCAAAAAAAATA
CTCAGTAGAGAAGACACTGAAGAAATTTCTTGTCGAACATCAAGTAGAAAAAGGGCTGGAAAATTGTTAG
ACTACTTACAGGAAAACCCAAAAGGTCTGGACACCCTTGTTGAATCTATTCGGCGAGAAAAAACACAGAA
CTTCCTGATACAGAAGATTACAGATGAAGTGCTGAAACTTAGAAATATAAAACTAGAACATCTGAAAGGA
CTAAAATGTAGCAGTTGTGAACCTTTTCCAGATGGAGCCACGAACAACCTCTCCAGATCAAATTCAGATG
AGAGTAATTTCTCTGAAAAACTGAGGGCATCCACTGTCATGTACCATCCAGAAGGAGAATCCAGCACGAC
GCCCTTTTTTTCTACTAATTCTTCTCTGAATTTGCCTGTTCTAGAAGTAGGCAGAACTGAAAATACCAGC
GCTTGGAGCCACCCGCAGTTCGAGAAAGGTGGAGGTTCCGGAGGTGGATCGGGAGGTGGATCGTGGAGCC
ACCCGCAGTTCGAAA
